>Addgene plasmid #80218 | non-targeting control gRNA (BRDN0001149398) | depositor full sequence | sequence record 150914 | Full Sequence
CCCGGGTGCAAAGATGGATAAAGTTTTAAACAGAGAGGAATCTTTGCAGCTAATGGACCTTCTAGGTCTT
GAAAGGAGTGGGAATTGGCTCCGGTGCCCGTCAGTGGGCAGAGCGCACATCGCCCACAGTCCCCGAGAAG
TTGGGGGGAGGGGTCGGCAATTGATCCGGTGCCTAGAGAAGGTGGCGCGGGGTAAACTGGGAAAGTGATG
TCGTGTACTGGCTCCGCCTTTTTCCCGAGGGTGGGGGAGAACCGTATATAAGTGCAGTAGTCGCCGTGAA
CGTTCTTTTTCGCAACGGGTTTGCCGCCAGAACACAGGTAAGTGCCGTGTGTGGTTCCCGCGGGCCTGGC
CTCTTTACGGGTTATGGCCCTTGCGTGCCTTGAATTACTTCCACCTGGCTGCAGTACGTGATTCTTGATC
CCGAGCTTCGGGTTGGAAGTGGGTGGGAGAGTTCGAGGCCTTGCGCTTAAGGAGCCCCTTCGCCTCGTGC
TTGAGTTGAGGCCTGGCCTGGGCGCTGGGGCCGCCGCGTGCGAATCTGGTGGCACCTTCGCGCCTGTCTC
GCTGCTTTCGATAAGTCTCTAGCCATTTAAAATTTTTGATGACCTGCTGCGACGCTTTTTTTCTGGCAAG
ATAGTCTTGTAAATGCGGGCCAAGATCTGCACACTGGTATTTCGGTTTTTGGGGCCGCGGGCGGCGACGG
GGCCCGTGCGTCCCAGCGCACATGTTCGGCGAGGCGGGGCCTGCGAGCGCGGCCACCGAGAATCGGACGG
GGGTAGTCTCAAGCTGGCCGGCCTGCTCTGGTGCCTGGCCTCGCGCCGCCGTGTATCGCCCCGCCCTGGG
CGGCAAGGCTGGCCCGGTCGGCACCAGTTGCGTGAGCGGAAAGATGGCCGCTTCCCGGCCCTGCTGCAGG
GAGCTCAAAATGGAGGACGCGGCGCTCGGGAGAGCGGGCGGGTGAGTCACCCACACAAAGGAAAAGGGCC
TTTCCGTCCTCAGCCGTCGCTTCATGTGACTCCACGGAGTACCGGGCGCCGTCCAGGCACCTCGATTAGT
TCTCGAGCTTTTGGAGTACGTCGTCTTTAGGTTGGGGGGAGGGGTTTTATGCGATGGAGTTTCCCCACAC
TGAGTGGGTGGAGACTGAAGTTAGGCCAGCTTGGCACTTGATGTAATTCTCCTTGGAATTTGCCCTTTTT
GAGTTTGGATCTTGGTTCATTCTCAAGCCTCAGACAGTGGTTCAAAGTTTTTTTCTTCCATTTCAGGTGT
CGTGACGTACGGCCACCATGACCGAGTACAAGCCCACGGTGCGCCTCGCCACCCGCGACGACGTCCCCAG
GGCCGTACGCACCCTCGCCGCCGCGTTCGCCGACTACCCCGCCACGCGCCACACCGTCGATCCGGACCGC
CACATCGAGCGGGTCACCGAGCTGCAAGAACTCTTCCTCACGCGCGTCGGGCTCGACATCGGCAAGGTGT
GGGTCGCGGACGACGGCGCCGCCGTGGCGGTCTGGACCACGCCGGAGAGCGTCGAAGCGGGGGCGGTGTT
CGCCGAGATCGGCCCGCGCATGGCCGAGTTGAGCGGTTCCCGGCTGGCCGCGCAGCAACAGATGGAAGGC
CTCCTGGCGCCGCACCGGCCCAAGGAGCCCGCGTGGTTCCTGGCCACCGTCGGAGTCTCGCCCGACCACC
AGGGCAAGGGTCTGGGCAGCGCCGTCGTGCTCCCCGGAGTGGAGGCGGCCGAGCGCGCCGGGGTGCCCGC
CTTCCTGGAGACCTCCGCGCCCCGCAACCTCCCCTTCTACGAGCGGCTCGGCTTCACCGTCACCGCCGAC
GTCGAGGTGCCCGAAGGACCGCGCACCTGGTGCATGACCCGCAAGCCCGGTGCCTGAACGCGTTAAGTCG
ACAATCAACCTCTGGATTACAAAATTTGTGAAAGATTGACTGGTATTCTTAACTATGTTGCTCCTTTTAC
GCTATGTGGATACGCTGCTTTAATGCCTTTGTATCATGCTATTGCTTCCCGTATGGCTTTCATTTTCTCC
TCCTTGTATAAATCCTGGTTGCTGTCTCTTTATGAGGAGTTGTGGCCCGTTGTCAGGCAACGTGGCGTGG
TGTGCACTGTGTTTGCTGACGCAACCCCCACTGGTTGGGGCATTGCCACCACCTGTCAGCTCCTTTCCGG
GACTTTCGCTTTCCCCCTCCCTATTGCCACGGCGGAACTCATCGCCGCCTGCCTTGCCCGCTGCTGGACA
GGGGCTCGGCTGTTGGGCACTGACAATTCCGTGGTGTTGTCGGGGAAATCATCGTCCTTTCCTTGGCTGC
TCGCCTGTGTTGCCACCTGGATTCTGCGCGGGACGTCCTTCTGCTACGTCCCTTCGGCCCTCAATCCAGC
GGACCTTCCTTCCCGCGGCCTGCTGCCGGCTCTGCGGCCTCTTCCGCGTCTTCGCCTTCGCCCTCAGACG
AGTCGGATCTCCCTTTGGGCCGCCTCCCCGCGTCGACTTTAAGACCAATGACTTACAAGGCAGCTGTAGA
TCTTAGCCACTTTTTAAAAGAAAAGGGGGGACTGGAAGGGCTAATTCACTCCCAACGAAGACAAGATCTG
CTTTTTGCTTGTACTGGGTCTCTCTGGTTAGACCAGATCTGAGCCTGGGAGCTCTCTGGCTAACTAGGGA
ACCCACTGCTTAAGCCTCAATAAAGCTTGCCTTGAGTGCTTCAAGTAGTGTGTGCCCGTCTGTTGTGTGA
CTCTGGTAACTAGAGATCCCTCAGACCCTTTTAGTCAGTGTGGAAAATCTCTAGCAGTACGTATAGTAGT
TCATGTCATCTTATTATTCAGTATTTATAACTTGCAAAGAAATGAATATCAGAGAGTGAGAGGAACTTGT
TTATTGCAGCTTATAATGGTTACAAATAAAGCAATAGCATCACAAATTTCACAAATAAAGCATTTTTTTC
ACTGCATTCTAGTTGTGGTTTGTCCAAACTCATCAATGTATCTTATCATGTCTGGCTCTAGCTATCCCGC
CCCTAACTCCGCCCATCCCGCCCCTAACTCCGCCCAGTTCCGCCCATTCTCCGCCCCATGGCTGACTAAT
TTTTTTTATTTATGCAGAGGCCGAGGCCGCCTCGGCCTCTGAGCTATTCCAGAAGTAGTGAGGAGGCTTT
TTTGGAGGCCTAGGGACGTACCCAATTCGCCCTATAGTGAGTCGTATTACGCGCGCTCACTGGCCGTCGT
TTTACAACGTCGTGACTGGGAAAACCCTGGCGTTACCCAACTTAATCGCCTTGCAGCACATCCCCCTTTC
GCCAGCTGGCGTAATAGCGAAGAGGCCCGCACCGATCGCCCTTCCCAACAGTTGCGCAGCCTGAATGGCG
AATGGG
[124 nt withheld, positions 3367-3490]
C
[91 nt withheld, positions 3492-3582]
A
[49 nt withheld, positions 3584-3632]
CCTTTGACGTTGGAGTCCACGTTCTTT
[37 nt withheld, positions 3660-3696]
ACCCTATCTCGGTCTATTCTTTTGATTTATAAGGGATTTTGCCGATTTCGGCCTATTGGTTAAAAAATGA
GCTGATTTAACAAAAATTTAACGCGAATTTTAACAAAATATTAACGCTTACAATTTAGGTGGCACTTTTC
GGGGAAATGTGCGCGGAACCCCTATTTGTTTATTTTTCTAAATACATTCAAATATGTATCCGCTCATGAG
ACAATAACCCTGATAAATGCTTCAATAATATTGAAAAAGGAAGAGTATGAGTATTCAACATTTCCGTGTC
GCCCTTATTCCCTTTTTTGCGGCATTTTGCCTTCCTGTTTTTGCTCACCCAGAAACGCTGGTGAAAGTAA
AAGATGCTGAAGATCAGTTGGGTGCACGAGTGGGTTACATCGAACTGGATCTCAACAGCGGTAAGATCCT
TGAGAGTTTTCGCCCCGAAGAACGTTTTCCAATGATGAGCACTTTTAAAGTTCTGCTATGTGGCGCGGTA
TTATCCCGTATTGACGCCGGGCAAGAGCAACTCGGTCGCCGCATACACTATTCTCAGAATGACTTGGTTG
AGTACTCACCAGTCACAGAAAAGCATCTTACGGATGGCATGACAGTAAGAGAATTATGCAGTGCTGCCAT
AACCATGAGTGATAACACTGCGGCCAACTTACTTCTGACAACGATCGGAGGACCGAAGGAGCTAACCGCT
TTTTTGCACAACATGGGGGATCATGTAACTCGCCTTGATCGTTGGGAACCGGAGCTGAATGAAGCCATAC
CAAACGACGAGCGTGACACCACGATGCCTGTAGCAATGGCAACAACGTTGCGCAAACTATTAACTGGCGA
ACTACTTACTCTAGCTTCCCGGCAACAATTAATAGACTGGATGGAGGCGGATAAAGTTGCAGGACCACTT
CTGCGCTCGGCCCTTCCGGCTGGCTGGTTTATTGCTGATAAATCTGGAGCCGGTGAGCGTGGGTCTCGCG
GTATCATTGCAGCACTGGGGCCAGATGGTAAGCCCTCCCGTATCGTAGTTATCTACACGACGGGGAGTCA
GGCAACTATGGATGAACGAAATAGACAGATCGCTGAGATAGGTGCCTCACTGATTAAGCATTGGTAACTG
TCAGACCAAGTTTACTCATATATACTTTAGATTGATTTAAAACTTCATTTTTAATTTAAAAGGATCTAGG
TGAAGATCCTTTTTGATAATCTCATGACCAAAATCCCTTAACGTGAGTTTTCGTTCCACTGAGCGTCAGA
CCCCGTAGAAAAGATCAAAGGATCTTCTTGAGATCCTTTTTTTCTGCGCGTAATCTGCTGCTTGCAAACA
AAAAAACCACCGCTACCAGCGGTGGTTTGTTTGCCGGATCAAGAGCTACCAACTCTTTTTCCGAAGGTAA
CTGGCTTCAGCAGAGCGCAGATACCAAATACTGTTCTTCTAGTGTAGCCGTAGTTAGGCCACCACTTCAA
GAACTCTGTAGCACCGCCTACATACCTCGCTCTGCTAATCCTGTTACCAGTGGCTGCTGCCAGTGGCGAT
AAGTCGTGTCTTACCGGGTTGGACTCAAGACGATAGTTACCGGATAAGGCGCAGCGGTCGGGCTGAACGG
GGGGTTCGTGCACACAGCCCAGCTTGGAGCGAACGACCTACACCGAACTGAGATACCTACAGCGTGAGCT
ATGAGAAAGCGCCACGCTTCCCGAAGGGAGAAAGGCGGACAGGTATCCGGTAAGCGGCAGGGTCGGAACA
GGAGAGCGCACGAGGGAGCTTCCAGGGGGAAACGCCTGGTATCTTTATAGTCCTGTCGGGTTTCGCCACC
TCTGACTTGAGCGTCGATTTTTGTGATGCTCGTCAGGGGGGCGGAGCCTATGGAAAAACGCCAGCAACGC
GGCCTTTTTACGGTTCCTGGCCTTTTGCTGGCCTTTTGCTCACATGTTCTTTCCTGCGTTATCCCCTGAT
TCTGTGGATAACCGTATTACCGCCTTTGAGTGAGCTGATACCGCTCGCCGCAGCCGAACGACCGAGCGCA
GCGAGTCAGTGAGCGAGGAAGCGGAAGAGCGCCCAATACGCAAACCGCCTCTCCCCGCGCGTTGGCCGAT
TCATTAATGCAGCTGGCACGACAGGTTTCCCGACTGGAAAGCGGGCAGTGAGCGCAACGCAATTAATGTG
AGTTAGCTCACTCATTAGGCACCCCAGGCTTTACACTTTATGCTTCCGGCTCGTATGTTGTGTGGAATTG
TGAGCGGATAACAATTTCACACAGGAAACAGCTATGACCATGATTACGCCAAGCGCGCAATTAACCCTCA
CTAAAGGGAACAAAAGCTGGAGCTGCAAGCTTAATGTAGTCTTATGCAATACTCTTGTAGTCTTGCAACA
TGGTAACGATGAGTTAGCAACATGCCTTACAAGGAGAGAAAAAGCACCGTGCATGCCGATTGGTGGAAGT
AAGGTGGTACGATCGTGCCTTATTAGGAAGGCAACAGACGGGTCTGACATGGATTGGACGAACCACTGAA
TTGCCGCATTGCAGAGATATTGTATTTAAGTGCCTAGCTCGATACATAAACGGGTCTCTCTGGTTAGACC
AGATCTGAGCCTGGGAGCTCTCTGGCTAACTAGGGAACCCACTGCTTAAGCCTCAATAAAGCTTGCCTTG
AGTGCTTCAAGTAGTGTGTGCCCGTCTGTTGTGTGACTCTGGTAACTAGAGATCCCTCAGACCCTTTTAG
TCAGTGTGGAAAATCTCTAGCAGTGGCGCCCGAACAGGGACTTGAAAGCGAAAGGGAAACCAGAGGAGCT
CTCTCGACGCAGGACTCGGCTTGCTGAAGCGCGCACGGCAAGAGGCGAGGGGCGGCGACTGGTGAGTACG
CCAAAAATTTTGACTAGCGGAGGCTAGAAGGAGAGAGATGGGTGCGAGAGCGTCAGTATTAAGCGGGGGA
GAATTAGATCGCGATGGGAAAAAATTCGGTTAAGGCCAGGGGGAAAGAAAAAATATAAATTAAAACATAT
AGTATGGGCAAGCAGGGAGCTAGAACGATTCGCAGTTAATCCTGGCCTGTTAGAAACATCAGAAGGCTGT
AGACAAATACTGGGACAGCTACAACCATCCCTTCAGACAGGATCAGAAGAACTTAGATCATTATATAATA
CAGTAGCAACCCTCTATTGTGTGCATCAAAGGATAGAGATAAAAGACACCAAGGAAGCTTTAGACAAGAT
AGAGGAAGAGCAAAACAAAAGTAAGACCACCGCACAGCAAGCGGCCGCTGATCTTCAGACCTGGAGGAGG
AGATATGAGGGACAATTGGAGAAGTGAATTATATAAATATAAAGTAGTAAAAATTGAACCATTAGGAGTA
GCACCCACCAAGGCAAAGAGAAGAGTGGTGCAGAGAGAAAAAAGAGCAGTGGGAATAGGAGCTTTGTTCC
TTGGGTTCTTGGGAGCAGCAGGAAGCACTATGGGCGCAGCGTCAATGACGCTGACGGTACAGGCCAGACA
ATTATTGTCTGGTATAGTGCAGCAGCAGAACAATTTGCTGAGGGCTATTGAGGCGCAACAGCATCTGTTG
CAACTCACAGTCTGGGGCATCAAGCAGCTCCAGGCAAGAATCCTGGCTGTGGAAAGATACCTAAAGGATC
AACAGCTCCTGGGGATTTGGGGTTGCTCTGGAAAACTCATTTGCACCACTGCTGTGCCTTGGAATGCTAG
TTGGAGTAATAAATCTCTGGAACAGATTTGGAATCACACGACCTGGATGGAGTGGGACAGAGAAATTAAC
AATTACACAAGCTTAATACACTCCTTAATTGAAGAATCGCAAAACCAGCAAGAAAAGAATGAACAAGAAT
TATTGGAATTAGATAAATGGGCAAGTTTGTGGAATTGGTTTAACATAACAAATTGGCTGTGGTATATAAA
ATTATTCATAATGATAGTAGGAGGCTTGGTAGGTTTAAGAATAGTTTTTGCTGTACTTTCTATAGTGAAT
AGAGTTAGGCAGGGATATTCACCATTATCGTTTCAGACCCACCTCCCAACCCCGAGGGGACCCAGAGAGG
GCCTATTTCCCATGATTCCTTCATATTTGCATATACGATACAAGGCTGTTAGAGAGATAATTAGAATTAA
TTTGACTGTAAACACAAAGATATTAGTACAAAATACGTGACGTAGAAAGTAATAATTTCTTGGGTAGTTT
GCAGTTTTAAAATTATGTTTTAAAATGGACTATCATATGCTTACCGTAACTTGAAAGTATTTCGATTTCT
TGGCTTTATATATCTTGTGGAAAGGACGAAACACCGCTAACGGACTGCAGAACGGAGTTTTAGAGCTAGA
AATAGCAAGTTAAAATAAGGCTAGTCCGTTATCAACTTGAAAAAGTGGCACCGAGTCGGTGCTTTTTTAA
GCTTGGCGTAACTAGATCTTGAGACAAATGGCAGTATTCATCCACAATTTTAAAAGAAAAGGGGGGATTG
GGGGGTACAGTGCAGGGGAAAGAATAGTAGACATAATAGCAACAGACATACAAACTAAAGAATTACAAAA
ACAAATTACAAAAATTCAAAATTTTCGGGTTTATTACAGGGACAGCAGAGATCCACTTTGGCGCCGGCTC
GAGGGGG
Features (pLannotate 1.2.2; 29 found; start..end, strand, type, name):
     14..80      +  CDS            small t antigen (fragment): SV40 (simian virus 40) small t antigen
    106..317     +  promoter       EF-1α core promoter: core promoter for human elongation factor EF-1α
    318..1256    +  intron         EF-1α intron A: intron upstream of the start codon of human EF-1α
   1278..1877    +  CDS            PuroR (fragment): puromycin N-acetyltransferase; pac from Streptomyces; confers resistance to puromycin
   1893..2481    +  misc_feature   WPRE: woodchuck hepatitis virus posttranscriptional regulatory element
   2532..2551    +  misc_feature   cPPT/CTS (fragment): central polypurine tract and central termination sequence of HIV-1
   2553..2786    +  LTR            3' LTR (ΔU3): self-inactivating 3' long terminal repeat (LTR) from HIV-1
   2864..2985    +  polyA_signal   SV40 poly(A) signal: SV40 polyadenylation signal
   3025..3160    +  rep_origin     SV40 ori: SV40 origin of replication
   3181..3199    -  promoter       T7 promoter: promoter for bacteriophage T7 RNA polymerase
   3207..3362    +  CDS            lacZα (fragment): LacZα fragment of β-galactosidase; lacZ fragment
   3367..3795    +  rep_origin     f1 ori (sequence partly withheld): f1 bacteriophage origin of replication; arrow indicates direction of (+) strand synthesis
   3848..3952    +  promoter       AmpR promoter: bla
   3953..4813    +  CDS            AmpR: β-lactamase; bla; confers resistance to ampicillin, carbenicillin, and related antibiotics
   4984..5572    +  rep_origin     ori: high-copy-number ColE1/pMB1/pBR322/pUC origin of replication
   5755..5847    +  CDS            lacI (fragment): lac repressor; lacI; The lac repressor binds to the lac operator to inhibit transcription in E. coli. This inhibition can be relieved by adding lactose or isopropyl-β-D-thiogalactopyranoside (IPTG).
   5860..5881    +  protein_bind   CAP binding site: CAP binding activates transcription in the presence of cAMP. E. coli catabolite activator protein
   5896..5926    +  promoter       lac promoter: promoter for the E. coli lac operon
   5934..5950    +  protein_bind   lac operator: The lac repressor binds to the lac operator to inhibit transcription in E. coli. This inhibition can be relieved by adding lactose or isopropyl-β-D-thiogalactopyranoside (IPTG). lac repressor encoded by lacI
   5995..6013    +  promoter       T3 promoter: promoter for bacteriophage T3 RNA polymerase
   6041..6267    +  promoter       RSV promoter: Rous sarcoma virus enhancer/promoter
   6268..6448    +  LTR            5' LTR (truncated): truncated 5' long terminal repeat (LTR) from HIV-1
   6495..6620    +  misc_feature   HIV-1 Ψ: packaging signal of human immunodeficiency virus type 1
   6604..6967    +  CDS            HIV-1 gag (fragment): gag protein from human immunodeficiency virus 1; gag
   7113..7346    +  misc_feature   RRE: The Rev response element (RRE) of HIV-1 allows for Rev-dependent mRNA export from the nucleus to the cytoplasm.
   7723..7749    +  CDS            Rev (fragment): human immunodeficiency virus 1 (HIV-1) Rev protein; rev; enhances nuclear export of unspliced and incompletely spliced viral mRNAs
   7753..7993    +  promoter       U6 promoter: RNA polymerase III promoter for human U6 snRNA
   8023..8098    +  misc_RNA       gRNA scaffold: guide RNA scaffold for the Streptococcus pyogenes CRISPR/Cas9 system
   8154..8271    +  misc_feature   cPPT/CTS: central polypurine tract and central termination sequence of HIV-1
