[The description below was written by a language model from this plasmid's Addgene catalogue record and pLannotate feature annotations shown in this document.]
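Description:
Non-targeting control gRNA (BRDN0001149398) is a third-generation lentiviral guide RNA plasmid built on the lentiGuide-Puro backbone, about 8.3 kb in the depositor's full sequence. It is propagated in E. coli as a high-copy plasmid through a ColE1/pUC-type origin with ampicillin selection (AmpR, β-lactamase). The backbone also carries an f1 origin, an SV40 origin and poly(A) signal, and leftover lac and T7/T3 promoter elements from the cloning vector.

The lentiviral transfer cassette begins with an RSV promoter fused to a truncated HIV-1 5' LTR, which makes genomic RNA production independent of Tat. This is followed by the Ψ packaging signal with a partial gag fragment, the Rev response element for Rev-dependent nuclear export, and a cPPT/CTS element. It ends in a ΔU3 self-inactivating 3' LTR. Within this unit, a human U6 RNA polymerase III promoter drives a 20-nucleotide spacer joined to the Streptococcus pyogenes Cas9 gRNA scaffold. Downstream, the EF-1α core promoter with its intron A expresses puromycin N-acetyltransferase, followed by a WPRE to enhance transcript expression, so transduced mammalian cells can be selected with puromycin.

The plasmid encodes no Cas9, so the nuclease must be supplied separately, for example from a cell line already expressing it. The guide is catalogued as a non-targeting control for human cells. It serves as a negative control alongside gene-targeting guides in CRISPR-Cas9 knockout experiments or screens, accounting for the effects of transduction, selection and guide expression without directed cleavage. The cloning method is recorded as unknown.
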