Addgene plasmid #80218: non-targeting control gRNA (BRDN0001149398)
Purpose: 3rd generation lentiviral gRNA plasmid, non-targeting control gRNA
Depositing lab: John Doench & David Root. Depositing organization: Broad Institute. Publication: Optimized sgRNA design to maximize activity and minimize off-target effects of CRISPR-Cas9. Doench JG, Fusi N, Sullender M, Hegde M, Vaimberg EW, Donovan KF, Smith I, Tothova Z, Wilen C, Orchard R, Virgin HW, Listgarten J, Root DE. Nat Biotechnol. 2016 Jan 18. doi: 10.1038/nbt.3437. PubMed 26780180.
Backbone
  Vector backbone: lentiGuide-Puro
  Backbone manufacturer: Zhang Lab (Addgene plasmid # 52963)
  Vector type: Mammalian Expression, Lentiviral, CRISPR
  Selectable markers: Puromycin
Growth in bacteria
  Bacterial resistance: Ampicillin, 100 μg/mL
  Growth temperature: 37°C
  Growth strain: DH5alpha
  Copy number: High Copy
Gene/Insert
  Gene/Insert name: Non-targeting control gRNA
  gRNA/shRNA sequence: CTAACGGACTGCAGAACGGA
  Species: H. sapiens (human)
  Promoter: hU6
  Cloning method: Unknown
  Sequencing primers: 5′ U6-F; 3′ pS2-R
Terms and licenses: Academic/Nonprofit Terms; Industry Terms: Not Available to Industry
How to cite: non-targeting control gRNA (BRDN0001149398) was a gift from John Doench & David Root (Addgene plasmid # 80218 ; http://n2t.net/addgene:80218 ; RRID:Addgene_80218)
