>Addgene plasmid #80218 | non-targeting control gRNA (BRDN0001149398) | depositor partial sequence | sequence record 150915 | Target Sequence
CTAACGGACTGCAGAACGGA
