>Addgene plasmid #80218 | non-targeting control gRNA (BRDN0001149398) | addgene partial sequence | sequence record 189124 | hU6-F
AGAAAGTAATAATTTCTTGGGTAGTTTGCAGTTTTAAAATTATGTTTTAAAATGGACTATCATATGCTTA
CCGTAACTTGAAAGTATTTCGATTTCTTGGCTTTATATATCTTGTGGAAAGGACGAAACACCGCTAACGG
ACTGCAGAACGGAGTTTTAGAGCTAGAAATAGCAAGTTAAAATAAGGCTAGTCCGTTATCAACTTGAAAA
AGTGGCACCGAGTCGGTGCTTTTTTAAGCTTGGCGTAACTAGATCTTGAGACAAATGGCAGTATTCATCC
ACAATTTTAAAAGAAAAGGGGGGATTGGGGGGTACAGTGCAGGGGAAAGAATAGTAGACATAATAGCAAC
AGACATACAAACTAAAGAATTACAAAAACAAATTACAAAAATTCAAAATTTTCGGGTTTATTACAGGGAC
AGCAGAGATCCACTTTGGCGCCGGCTCGAGGGGGCCCGGGTGCAAAGATGGATAAAGTTTTAAACAGAGA
GGAATCTTTGCAGCTAATGGACCTTCTAGGTCTTGAAAGGAGTGGGAATTGGCTCCGGTGCCCGTCAGTG
GGCAGAGCGC
